Addgene plasmid #60507: pSBtet-Pur
Purpose: (Empty Backbone) SB-transposon with inducible SfiI cloning site for GOI (contains firefly luciferase) and constitutive expression of rtTA and puromycin resistance gene
Depositing lab: Eric Kowarz. Depositing organization: Goethe-Universitaet Frankfurt am Main. Publication: Optimized Sleeping Beauty transposons rapidly generate stable transgenic cell lines. Kowarz E, Loescher D, Marschalek R. Biotechnol J. 2015 Feb 4. doi: 10.1002/biot.201400821. PubMed 25650551.
Backbone
  Vector backbone: pUC19
  Backbone size (bp): 2021
  Vector type: Mammalian Expression ; Transposon
  Promoter: TCE & RPBSA
  Selectable markers: Puromycin
Growth in bacteria
  Bacterial resistance: Ampicillin, 100 μg/mL
  Growth temperature: 37°C
  Growth strain: Top10
  Copy number: High Copy
Gene/Insert
  Cloning method: Restriction Enzyme
  Sequencing primers: 5′ CCTGGAGCCAATTCCAACTCT; 3′ CACTGCATTCTTGTTGTGGTT
Terms and licenses: Academic/Nonprofit Terms; Industry Terms: Not Available to Industry
How to cite: pSBtet-Pur was a gift from Eric Kowarz (Addgene plasmid # 60507 ; http://n2t.net/addgene:60507 ; RRID:Addgene_60507)
