[The description below was written by a language model from this plasmid's Addgene catalogue record and pLannotate feature annotations shown in this document.]
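Description:
pSBtet-Pur is an empty-backbone Sleeping Beauty transposon vector for generating stable mammalian cell lines with doxycycline-inducible expression of a gene of interest. It is built on pUC19 and propagates in E. coli as a high-copy plasmid through the ColE1/pUC origin, with ampicillin selection from the bla gene and its own promoter. The sequenced record is about 7.2 kb.

The payload comprises two expression units. The first is an inducible cassette in which a tight Tet-responsive promoter (seven tet operators upstream of a minimal CMV promoter, listed in the catalogue as TCE) drives a firefly luciferase (luc2) coding sequence, followed by an SV40 polyadenylation signal. According to the catalogue entry, luciferase occupies the SfiI cloning site and serves as a placeholder to be replaced by the gene of interest through restriction cloning; left in place, it can report on induction. The second unit is constitutive and, per the catalogue, is driven by the RPBSA promoter, which the automated annotation did not detect. It encodes a reverse tetracycline transactivator (annotated as rtTA3 with VP16-derived minimal activation domains) followed by puromycin N-acetyltransferase and a bGH polyadenylation signal. The element linking the two coding sequences is not annotated. The transactivator switches on the Tet-responsive promoter in the presence of doxycycline, while puromycin selects for cells carrying the integrated cassette.

The Sleeping Beauty inverted repeats that define the transposon are likewise absent from the feature table, though the catalogue describes the construct as an SB transposon. Genomic integration requires Sleeping Beauty transposase, which no annotated feature here encodes, so it must presumably be supplied separately.
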