Features (pLannotate 1.2.2; 15 found; start..end, strand, type, name):
    295..607     +  promoter       tight TRE promoter: Tet-responsive promoter PTight, consisting of seven tet operator sequences followed by the minimal CMV promoter
    686..2338    +  CDS            luciferase: firefly luciferase synthetic luc2 version of the luciferase gene
   2367..2417    +  CDS            VP1_SV40 (fragment): Experimental evidence at protein level: Swiss-Prot protein existence level 1. Forms an icosahedral capsid with a T=7 symmetry and a 40 nm diameter. The capsid is composed of 72 pentamers linked to each other by disulfide bonds and associated with VP2 or VP3 proteins. Binds to N- glycolylneuraminic analog of the ganglioside GM1 on the cell surface to provide virion attachment to target cell (PubMed:18353982). Once attached, the virion is internalized by caveolin-mediated endocytosis and traffics to the endoplasmic reticulum. Inside the endoplasmic reticulum, the protein folding machinery isomer
   2414..2495    -  polyA_signal   SV40 poly(A) signal: SV40 polyadenylation signal
   2518..2586    -  CDS            large T antigen (fragment): large T antigen from SV40 (simian virus 40)
   3218..3915    +  CDS            rtTA3 (fragment): reverse tetracycline transactivator 3 activates expression from Tet-responsive promoters in the presence of doxycycline
   3845..3955    +  CDS            VP48: 3 tandem repeats of the minimal activation domain of herpes simplex virus VP16 (Cheng et al., 2013)
   4025..4624    +  CDS            PuroR: puromycin N-acetyltransferase; pac from Streptomyces alboniger; confers resistance to puromycin
   4685..4909    +  polyA_signal   bGH poly(A) signal: bovine growth hormone polyadenylation signal
   4913..4934    +  promoter       SV40 promoter (fragment): SV40 enhancer and early promoter
   5406..5994    -  rep_origin     ori: high-copy-number ColE1/pMB1/pBR322/pUC origin of replication
   6165..7025    -  CDS            AmpR: β-lactamase; bla; confers resistance to ampicillin, carbenicillin, and related antibiotics
   7026..7130    -  promoter       AmpR promoter: bla
   7157..7207    +  misc_feature   bom (fragment): basis of mobility region from pBR322
   7208..7238    -  rep_origin     M13 ori (fragment): M13 bacteriophage origin of replication; arrow indicates direction of (+) strand synthesis
>Addgene plasmid #60507 | pSBtet-Pur | addgene full sequence | sequence record 322901 | Addgene NGS Result
GGATCCCTATACAGTTGAAGTCGGAAGTTTACATACACTTAAGTTGGAGTCATTAAAACTCGTTTTTCAA
CTACTCCACAAATTTCTTGTTAACAAACAATAGTTTTGGCAAGTCAGTTAGGACATCTACTTTGTGCATG
ACACAAGTCATTTTTCCAACAATTGTTTACAGACAGATTATTTCACTTATAATTCACTGTATCACAATTC
CAGTGGGTCAGAAGTTTACATACACTAAGTTCGACTCCTCTGCAGAATGCGGCGATGTTTCGGTAAGGGG
TCCGCTATCTAGACGAGTTTACTCCCTATCAGTGATAGAGAACGTATGTCGAGTTTACTCCCTATCAGTG
ATAGAGAACGATGTCGAGTTTACTCCCTATCAGTGATAGAGAACGTATGTCGAGTTTACTCCCTATCAGT
GATAGAGAACGTATGTCGAGTTTACTCCCTATCAGTGATAGAGAACGTATGTCGAGTTTATCCCTATCAG
TGATAGAGAACGTATGTCGAGTTTACTCCCTATCAGTGATAGAGAACGTATGTCGATTAGGCGTGTACGG
TGGGCGCCTATAAAAGCAGAGCTCGTTTAGTGAACCGTCAGATCGCCTGGAGCCAATTCCAACTCTTTTG
CCTTATACCTACTTTCCGTACCACTTCCTACCCTCGAAAGGCCTCTGAGGCCACCATGGAAGATGCCAAA
AACATTAAGAAGGGCCCAGCGCCATTCTACCCACTCGAAGACGGGACCGCCGGCGAGCAGCTGCACAAAG
CCATGAAGCGCTACGCCCTGGTGCCCGGCACCATCGCCTTTACCGACGCACATATCGAGGTGGACATTAC
CTACGCCGAGTACTTCGAGATGAGCGTTCGGCTGGCAGAAGCTATGAAGCGCTATGGGCTGAATACAAAC
CATCGGATCGTGGTGTGCAGCGAGAATAGCTTGCAGTTCTTCATGCCCGTGTTGGGTGCCCTGTTCATCG
GTGTGGCTGTGGCCCCAGCTAACGACATCTACAACGAGCGCGAGCTGCTGAACAGCATGGGCATCAGCCA
GCCCACCGTCGTATTCGTGAGCAAGAAAGGGCTGCAAAAGATCCTCAACGTGCAAAAGAAGCTACCGATC
ATACAAAAGATCATCATCATGGATAGCAAGACCGACTACCAGGGCTTCCAAAGCATGTACACCTTCGTGA
CTTCCCATTTGCCACCCGGCTTCAACGAGTACGACTTCGTGCCCGAGAGCTTCGACCGGGACAAAACCAT
CGCCCTGATCATGAACAGTAGTGGCAGTACCGGATTGCCCAAGGGCGTAGCCCTACCGCACCGCACCGCT
TGTGTCCGATTCAGTCATGCCCGCGACCCCATCTTCGGCAACCAGATCATCCCCGACACCGCTATCCTCA
GCGTGGTGCCATTTCACCACGGCTTCGGCATGTTCACCACGCTGGGCTACTTGATCTGCGGCTTTCGGGT
CGTGCTCATGTACCGCTTCGAGGAGGAGCTATTCTTGCGCAGCTTGCAAGACTATAAGATTCAATCTGCC
CTGCTGGTGCCCACACTATTTAGCTTCTTCGCTAAGAGCACTCTCATCGACAAGTACGACCTAAGCAACT
TGCACGAGATCGCCAGCGGCGGGGCGCCGCTCAGCAAGGAGGTAGGTGAGGCCGTGGCCAAACGCTTCCA
CCTACCAGGCATCCGCCAGGGCTACGGCCTGACAGAAACAACCAGCGCCATTCTGATCACCCCCGAAGGG
GACGACAAGCCTGGCGCAGTAGGCAAGGTGGTGCCCTTCTTCGAGGCTAAGGTGGTGGACTTGGACACCG
GTAAGACACTGGGTGTGAACCAGCGCGGCGAGCTGTGCGTCCGTGGCCCCATGATCATGAGCGGCTACGT
TAACAACCCCGAGGCTACAAACGCTCTCATCGACAAGGACGGCTGGCTGCACAGCGGCGACATCGCCTAC
TGGGACGAGGACGAGCACTTCTTCATCGTGGACCGGCTGAAGAGCCTGATCAAATACAAGGGCTACCAGG
TAGCCCCAGCCGAACTGGAGAGCATCCTGCTGCAACACCCCAACATCTTCGACGCCGGGGTCGCCGGCCT
GCCCGACGACGATGCCGGCGAGCTGCCCGCCGCAGTCGTCGTGCTGGAACACGGTAAAACCATGACCGAG
AAGGAGATCGTGGACTATGTGGCCAGCCAGGTTACAACCGCCAAGAAGCTGCGCGGTGGTGTTGTGTTCG
TGGACGAGGTGCCTAAAGGACTGACCGGCAAGTTGGACGCCCGCAAGATCCGCGAGATTCTCATTAAGGC
CAAGAAGGGCGGCAAGATCGCCGTGTAAGGCCTGTCAGGCCAAGCTTCCATCGATAGACATGATAAGATA
CATTGATGAGTTTGGACAAACCACAACAAGAATGCAGTGAAAAAAATGCTTTATTTGTGAAATTTGTGAT
GCTATTGCTTTATTTGTAACCATTATAAGCTGCAATAAACAAGTTAACAACAACAATTGCATTCATTTTA
TGTTTCAGGTTCAGGGGGAGATGTGGGAGGTTTTTTAAAGCAAGTAAAACCTCTACAAATGTGGTACCTA
GGCGAGACCCTGTCTCACAAAATAAAGTAAGCCCGGACTGAGTGCGGAAAGGCGGGCCTGGCGGGTCTGG
TCTCCCCATGCGGGCCACCAGAGGCCCTGCAGCCTTCAGTCGCTTGAAGGGGTAATGGCGCTTCCACTCA
CAAACATGGCGGACAGAGCGTGTGAACGAGATGAACAGCCCCTCAAAAATATGGCCGCCGAGGCTGGACG
GCCGTGCCCCAGCAGCACCGCCTCCGCGCCCCACGTGATCTCTCGCCGGGCACAGCGCTGACCGCGGAGG
TCCAACCGGAAGAATGTCCGGATTGGACATTCGGAAGAGGGCCCGCCTTCCCTGGGGAATCTCTGCGCAC
GCGCAGAACGCTTCGACCAATGAAAACACAGGAAGCCGTCCGCGCAACCGCGTTGCGTCACTTCTGCCGC
CCCTGTTTCAAGGTATATAGCCGTAGACGGAACTTCGCCTTTCTCTCGGCCTTAGCGCCATTTTTTTGGG
TGAGTGTTTTTTGGTTCCTGCGTTGGGATTCCGTGTACAATCCATAGACATCTGACCTCGGCACTTAGCA
TCATCACAGCAAACTAACTGTAGCCTTTCTCTCTTTCCCTGTAGAAACCTCTGCACCTGAGGCCACCATG
TCTAGACTGGACAAGAGCAAAGTCATAAACGGCGCTCTGGAATTACTCAATGGAGTCGGTATCGAAGGCC
TGACGACAAGGAAACTCGCTCAAAAGCTGGGAGTTGAGCAGCCTACCCTGTACTGGCACGTGAAGAACAA
GCGGGCCCTGCTCGATGCCCTGCCAATCGAGATGCTGGACAGGCATCATACCCACTTCTGCCCCCTGGAA
GGCGAGTCATGGCAAGACTTTCTGCGGAACAACGCCAAGTCATTCCGCTGTGCTCTCCTCTCACATCGCG
ACGGGGCTAAAGTGCATCTCGGCACCCGCCCAACAGAGAAACAGTACGAAACCCTGGAAAATCAGCTCGC
GTTCCTGTGTCAGCAAGGCTTCTCCCTGGAGAACGCACTGTACGCTCTGTCCGCCGTGGGCCACTTTACA
CTGGGCTGCGTATTGGAGGAACAGGAGCATCAAGTAGCAAAAGAGGAAAGAGAGACACCTACCACCGATT
CTATGCCCCCACTTCTGAGACAAGCAATTGAGCTGTTCGACCGGCAGGGAGCCGAACCTGCCTTCCTTTT
CGGCCTGGAACTAATCATATGTGGCCTGGAGAAACAGCTAAAGTGCGAAAGCGGCGGGCCGGCCGACGCC
CTTGACGATTTTGACTTAGACATGCTCCCAGCCGATGCCCTTGACGACTTTGACCTTGATATGCTGCCTG
CTGACGCTCTTGACGATTTTGACCTTGACATGCTCCCCGGGTCCGGCGCTACTAACTTCAGCCTGCTGAA
GCAGGCTGGTGACGTCGAGGAGAATCCTGGTCCCATGACCGAGTACAAGCCCACGGTGCGCCTCGCCACC
CGCGACGACGTCCCCAGGGCCGTACGCACCCTCGCCGCCGCGTTCGCCGACTACCCCGCCACGCGCCACA
CCGTCGATCCGGACCGCCACATCGAGCGGGTCACCGAGCTGCAAGAACTCTTCCTCACGCGCGTCGGGCT
CGACATCGGCAAGGTGTGGGTCGCGGACGACGGCGCCGCGGTGGCGGTCTGGACCACGCCGGAGAGCGTC
GAAGCGGGGGCGGTGTTCGCCGAGATCGGCCCGCGCATGGCCGAGTTGAGCGGTTCCCGGCTGGCCGCGC
AGCAACAGATGGAAGGCCTCCTGGCGCCGCACCGGCCCAAGGAGCCCGCGTGGTTCCTGGCCACCGTCGG
CGTCTCGCCCGACCACCAGGGCAAGGGTCTGGGCAGCGCCGTCGTGCTCCCCGGAGTGGAGGCGGCCGAG
CGCGCCGGGGTGCCCGCCTTCCTGGAGACCTCCGCGCCCCGCAACCTCCCCTTCTACGAGCGGCTCGGCT
TCACCGTCACCGCCGACGTCGAGGTGCCCGAAGGACCGCGCACCTGGTGCATGACCCGCAAGCCCGGTGC
CTGATTCGAAGGCCTGTCGTGAAGCTTGGGGATCAATTCTCTAGAGCTCGCTGATCAGCCTCGACTGTGC
CTTCTAGTTGCCAGCCATCTGTTGTTTGCCCCTCCCCCGTGCCTTCCTTGACCCTGGAAGGTGCCACTCC
CACTGTCCTTTCCTAATAAAATGAGGAAATTGCATCGCATTGTCTGAGTAGGTGTCATTCTATTCTGGGG
GGTGGGGTGGGGCAGGACAGCAAGGGGGAGGATTGGGAAGACAATAGCAGGCATGCTGGGGATGCGGTGG
GCTCTATGGCTTCTGAGGCGGAAAGAACCAGCTGGGCCTACTAGCTACTCGGGACCCCTTACCGAAACAT
CGCCGCATTCTGCAGAGGAGTCGAGTGTATGTAAACTTCTGACCCACTGGGAATGTGATGAAAGAAATAA
AAGCTGAAATGAATCATTCTCTCTACTATTATTCTGATATTTCACATTCTTAAAATAAAGTGGTGATCCT
AACTGACCTAAGACAGGGAATTTTTACTAGGATTAAATGTCAGGAATTGTGAAAAAGTGAGTTTAAATGT
ATTTGGCTAAGGTGTATGTAAACTTCCGACTTCAACTGTATAGGGATCCGCTTCCTCGCTCACTGACTCG
CTGCGCTCGGTCGTTCGGCTGCGGCGAGCGGTATCAGCTCACTCAAAGGCGGTAATACGGTTATCCACAG
AATCAGGGGATAACGCAGGAAAGAACATGTGAGCAAAAGGCCAGCAAAAGGCCAGGAACCGTAAAAAGGC
CGCGTTGCTGGCGTTTTTCCATAGGCTCCGCCCCCCTGACGAGCATCACAAAAATCGACGCTCAAGTCAG
AGGTGGCGAAACCCGACAGGACTATAAAGATACCAGGCGTTTCCCCCTGGAAGCTCCCTCGTGCGCTCTC
CTGTTCCGACCCTGCCGCTTACCGGATACCTGTCCGCCTTTCTCCCTTCGGGAAGCGTGGCGCTTTCTCA
TAGCTCACGCTGTAGGTATCTCAGTTCGGTGTAGGTCGTTCGCTCCAAGCTGGGCTGTGTGCACGAACCC
CCCGTTCAGCCCGACCGCTGCGCCTTATCCGGTAACTATCGTCTTGAGTCCAACCCGGTAAGACACGACT
TATCGCCACTGGCAGCAGCCACTGGTAACAGGATTAGCAGAGCGAGGTATGTAGGCGGTGCTACAGAGTT
CTTGAAGTGGTGGCCTAACTACGGCTACACTAGAAGAACAGTATTTGGTATCTGCGCTCTGCTGAAGCCA
GTTACCTTCGGAAAAAGAGTTGGTAGCTCTTGATCCGGCAAACAAACCACCGCTGGTAGCGGTGGTTTTT
TTGTTTGCAAGCAGCAGATTACGCGCAGAAAAAAAGGATCTCAAGAAGATCCTTTGATCTTTTCTACGGG
GTCTGACGCTCAGTGGAACGAAAACTCACGTTAAGGGATTTTGGTCATGAGATTATCAAAAAGGATCTTC
ACCTAGATCCTTTTAAATTAAAAATGAAGTTTTAAATCAATCTAAAGTATATATGAGTAAACTTGGTCTG
ACAGTTACCAATGCTTAATCAGTGAGGCACCTATCTCAGCGATCTGTCTATTTCGTTCATCCATAGTTGC
CTGACTCCCCGTCGTGTAGATAACTACGATACGGGAGGGCTTACCATCTGGCCCCAGTGCTGCAATGATA
CCGCGAGACCCACGCTCACCGGCTCCAGATTTATCAGCAATAAACCAGCCAGCCGGAAGGGCCGAGCGCA
GAAGTGGTCCTGCAACTTTATCCGCCTCCATCCAGTCTATTAATTGTTGCCGGGAAGCTAGAGTAAGTAG
TTCGCCAGTTAATAGTTTGCGCAACGTTGTTGCCATTGCTACAGGCATCGTGGTGTCACGCTCGTCGTTT
GGTATGGCTTCATTCAGCTCCGGTTCCCAACGATCAAGGCGAGTTACATGATCCCCCATGTTGTGCAAAA
AAGCGGTTAGCTCCTTCGGTCCTCCGATCGTTGTCAGAAGTAAGTTGGCCGCAGTGTTATCACTCATGGT
TATGGCAGCACTGCATAATTCTCTTACTGTCATGCCATCCGTAAGATGCTTTTCTGTGACTGGTGAGTAC
TCAACCAAGTCATTCTGAGAATAGTGTATGCGGCGACCGAGTTGCTCTTGCCCGGCGTCAATACGGGATA
ATACCGCGCCACATAGCAGAACTTTAAAAGTGCTCATCATTGGAAAACGTTCTTCGGGGCGAAAACTCTC
AAGGATCTTACCGCTGTTGAGATCCAGTTCGATGTAACCCACTCGTGCACCCAACTGATCTTCAGCATCT
TTTACTTTCACCAGCGTTTCTGGGTGAGCAAAAACAGGAAGGCAAAATGCCGCAAAAAAGGGAATAAGGG
CGACACGGAAATGTTGAATACTCATACTCTTCCTTTTTCAATATTATTGAAGCATTTATCAGGGTTATTG
TCTCATGAGCGGATACATATTTGAATGTATTTAGAAAAATAAACAAATAGGGGTTCCGCGCACATTTCCC
CGAAAAGTGCCACCTGATGCGGTGTGAAATACCGCACAGATGCGTAAGGAGAAAATACCGCATCAGGAAA
TTGTAAGCGTTAATATTTTGTTAAAATT
