>Addgene plasmid #60507 | pSBtet-Pur | addgene partial sequence | sequence record 100537 | LNCX 5'-AGCTCGTTTAGTGAACCGTCAGATC-3'
ACTCTTTTGCCTTATACCTACTTTCCGTACCACTTCCTACCCTCGAAAGGCCTCTGAGGCCACCATGGAA
GATGCCAAAAACATTAAGAAGGGCCCAGCGCCATTCTACCCACTCGAAGACGGGACCGCCGGCGAGCAGC
TGCACAAAGCCATGAAGCGCTACGCCCTGGTGCCCGGCACCATCGCCTTTACCGACGCACATATCGAGGT
GGACATTACCTACGCCGAGTACTTCGAGATGAGCGTTCGGCTGGCAGAAGCTATGAAGCGCTATGGGCTG
AATACAAACCATCGGATCGTGGTGTGCAGCGAGAATAGCTTGCAGTTCTTCATGCCCGTGTTGGGTGCCC
TGTTCATCGGTGTGGCTGTGGCCCCAGCTAACGACATCTACAACGAGCGCGAGCTGCTGAACAGCATGGG
CATCAGCCAGCCCACCGTCGTATTCGTGAGCAAGAAAGGGCTGCAAAAGATCCTCAACGTGCAAAAGAAG
CTACCGATCATACAAAAGATCATCATCATGGATAGCAAGACCGACTACCAGGGCTTCCAAAGCATGTACA
CCTTCGTGACTTCCCATTTGCCACCCGGCTTCAACGAGTACGACTTCGTGCCCGAGAGCTTCGACCGGGA
CAAAACCATCGCCCTGATCATGAACAGTAGTGGCAGTACCGGATTGCCCAAGGGCGTAGCCCTACCGCAC
CGCACCGCTTGTGTCCGATTCAGTCATGCCCGCGACCCCATCTTCGGCAACCAGATCATCCCCGACACCG
CTATCCTCAGCGTGGTGCCATTTCACCACGGCTTCGGCATGTTCACCACGCTGGGCTACTTGATCTGCGG
CTTTCGGGTCGTGCTCATGTACCGCTTC
