>Addgene plasmid #60507 | pSBtet-Pur | addgene partial sequence | sequence record 100538 | EBV-rev 5'-GTGGTTTGTCCAAACTCATC-3'
CTATTCTTGCGCAGCTTGCAAGACTATAAGATTCAATCTGCCCTGCTGGTGCCCACACTATTTAGCTTCT
TCGCTAAGAGCACTCTCATCGACAAGTACGACCTAAGCAACTTGCACGAGATCGCCAGCGGCGGGGCGCC
GCTCAGCAAGGAGGTAGGTGAGGCCGTGGCCAAACGCTTCCACCTACCAGGCATCCGCCAGGGCTACGGC
CTGACAGAAACAACCAGCGCCATTCTGATCACCCCCGAAGGGGACGACAAGCCTGGCGCAGTAGGCAAGG
TGGTGCCCTTCTTCGAGGCTAAGGTGGTGGACTTGGACACCGGTAAGACACTGGGTGTGAACCAGCGCGG
CGAGCTGTGCGTCCGTGGCCCCATGATCATGAGCGGCTACGTTAACAACCCCGAGGCTACAAACGCTCTC
ATCGACAAGGACGGCTGGCTGCACAGCGGCGACATCGCCTACTGGGACGAGGACGAGCACTTCTTCATCG
TGGACCGGCTGAAGAGCCTGATCAAATACAAGGGCTACCAGGTAGCCCCAGCCGAACTGGAGAGCATCCT
GCTGCAACACCCCAACATCTTCGACGCCGGGGTCGCCGGCCTGCCCGACGACGATGCCGGCGAGCTGCCC
GCCGCAGTCGTCGTGCTGGAACACGGTAAAACCATGACCGAGAAGGAGATCGTGGACTATGTGGCCAGCC
AGGTTACAACCGCCAAGAAGCTGCGCGGTGGTGTTGTGTTCGTGGACGAGGTGCCTAAAGGACTGACCGG
CAAGTTGGACGCCCGCAAGATCCGCGAGATTCTCATTAAGGCCAAGAAGGGCGGCAAGATCGCCGTGTAA
GGCCTGTCAGGCCAAGCTTCCATC
