>Addgene plasmid #60507 | pSBtet-Pur | addgene partial sequence | sequence record 100699 | puro-variant-R 5'-gtgggcttgtactcggtcat-3'
GGTTCCTGCGTTGGGATTCCGTGTACAATCCATAGACATCTGACCTCGGCACTTAGCATCATCACAGCAA
ACTAACTGTAGCCTTTCTCTCTTTCCCTGTAGAAACCTCTGCACCTGAGGCCACCATGTCTAGACTGGAC
AAGAGCAAAGTCATAAACGGCGCTCTGGAATTACTCAATGGAGTCGGTATCGAAGGCCTGACGACAAGGA
AACTCGCTCAAAAGCTGGGAGTTGAGCAGCCTACCCTGTACTGGCACGTGAAGAACAAGCGGGCCCTGCT
CGATGCCCTGCCAATCGAGATGCTGGACAGGCATCATACCCACTTCTGCCCCCTGGAAGGCGAGTCATGG
CAAGACTTTCTGCGGAACAACGCCAAGTCATTCCGCTGTGCTCTCCTCTCACATCGCGACGGGGCTAAAG
TGCATCTCGGCACCCGCCCAACAGAGAAACAGTACGAAACCCTGGAAAATCAGCTCGCGTTCCTGTGTCA
GCAAGGCTTCTCCCTGGAGAACGCACTGTACGCTCTGTCCGCCGTGGGCCACTTTACACTGGGCTGCGTA
TTGGAGGAACAGGAGCATCAAGTAGCAAAAGAGGAAAGAGAGACACCTACCACCGATTCTATGCCCCCAC
TTCTGAGACAAGCAATTGAGCTGTTCGACCGGCAGGGAGCCGAACCTGCCTTCCTTTTCGGCCTGGAACT
AATCATATGTGGCCTGGAGAAACAGCTAAAGTGCGAAAGCGGCGGGCCGGCCGACGCCCTTGACGATTTT
GACTTAGACATGCTCCCAGCCGATGCCCTTGACGACTTTGACCTTGATATGCTGCCTGCTGACGCTCTTG
ACGATTTTGACCTTGACATGCTCCCCGGGTCCGGCGCTACTAACTTCAGCCTG
